>Addgene plasmid #171434 | pcDNA3.1(+)-tdMCP2-GyG-(GGS)X6-HaloTag C261 | addgene full sequence | sequence record 338408 | Addgene NGS Result
GACGGATCGGGAGATCTCCCGATCCCCTATGGTGCACTCTCAGTACAATCTGCTCTGATGCCGCATAGTT
AAGCCAGTATCTGCTCCCTGCTTGTGTGTTGGAGGTCGCTGAGTAGTGCGCGAGCAAAATTTAAGCTACA
ACAAGGCAAGGCTTGACCGACAATTGCATGAAGAATCTGCTTAGGGTTAGGCGTTTTGCGCTGCTTCGCG
ATGTACGGGCCAGATATACGCGTTGACATTGATTATTGACTAGTTATTAATAGTAATCAATTACGGGGTC
ATTAGTTCATAGCCCATATATGGAGTTCCGCGTTACATAACTTACGGTAAATGGCCCGCCTGGCTGACCG
CCCAACGACCCCCGCCCATTGACGTCAATAATGACGTATGTTCCCATAGTAACGCCAATAGGGACTTTCC
ATTGACGTCAATGGGTGGAGTATTTACGGTAAACTGCCCACTTGGCAGTACATCAAGTGTATCATATGCC
AAGTACGCCCCCTATTGACGTCAATGACGGTAAATGGCCCGCCTGGCATTATGCCCAGTACATGACCTTA
TGGGACTTTCCTACTTGGCAGTACATCTACGTATTAGTCATCGCTATTACCATGGTGATGCGGTTTTGGC
AGTACATCAATGGGCGTGGATAGCGGTTTGACTCACGGGGATTTCCAAGTCTCCACCCCATTGACGTCAA
TGGGAGTTTGTTTTGGCACCAAAATCAACGGGACTTTCCAAAATGTCGTAACAACTCCGCCCCATTGACG
CAAATGGGCGGTAGGCGTGTACGGTGGGAGGTCTATATAAGCAGAGCTCTCTGGCTAACTAGAGAACCCA
CTGCTTACTGGCTTATCGAAATTAATACGACTCACTATAGGGAGACCCAAGCTGGCTAGCGTTTAAACTT
AAGCTTGCCACCATGGGCCCAAAAAAGAAAAGAAAAGTTGGCTACCCCTACGACGTGCCCGACTACGCCC
TGGAAGTTCTGTTCCAGGGGCCCCTGTTATTAATTAACGCTTCTAACTTTACTCAGTTCGTTCTCGTCGA
CAATGGCGGAACTGGCGACGTGACTGTCGCCCCAAGCAACTTCGCTAACGGGATCGCTGAATGGATCAGC
TCTAACTCGCGTTCACAGGCTTACAAAGTAACCTGTAGCGTTCGTCAGAGCTCTGCGCAGAATCGCAAAT
ACACCATCAAAGTCGAGGTGCCTAAAGGCGCCTGGCGTTCGTACTTAAATATGGAACTAACCATTCCAAT
TTTCGCCACGAATTCCGACTGCGAGCTTATTGTTAAGGCAATGCAAGGTCTCCTAAAAGATGGAAACCCG
ATTCCCTCAGCAATCGCAGCAAACTCCGGCATCTACGCCATGGCCAGCAACTTCACCCAGTTCGTGCTGG
TGGACAACGGCGGCACCGGCGACGTGACCGTGGCCCCCAGCAACTTCGCCAACGGCATCGCCGAGTGGAT
CAGCAGCAACAGCAGAAGCCAGGCCTACAAGGTGACCTGCAGCGTGAGACAGAGCAGCGCCCAGAACAGA
AAGTACACCATCAAGGTGGAGGTGCCCAAGGGCGCCTGGAGAAGCTACCTGAACATGGAGCTGACCATCC
CCATCTTCGCCACCAACAGCGACTGCGAGCTGATCGTGAAGGCCATGCAGGGCCTGCTGAAGGACGGCAA
CCCCATCCCCAGCGCCATCGCCGCCAACAGCGGCATCTACGCCGACGGATCCGGCGGTTCTGGAGGCTCC
GGCGGTTCAGGGGGATCGGGCGGCTCAGGCGGCTCTGAATTCAATTGCAAGGCCGTGGACATCGGTCCGG
GTCTGAATCTGCTGCAAGAGGACAACCCGGATCTGATCGGTAGTGAGATCGCCCGCTGGCTGAGTACACT
GGAGATTAGCGGCTAATCTAGAGGGCCCGTTTAAACCCGCTGATCAGCCTCGACTGTGCCTTCTAGTTGC
CAGCCATCTGTTGTTTGCCCCTCCCCCGTGCCTTCCTTGACCCTGGAAGGTGCCACTCCCACTGTCCTTT
CCTAATAAAATGAGGAAATTGCATCGCATTGTCTGAGTAGGTGTCATTCTATTCTGGGGGGTGGGGTGGG
GCAGGACAGCAAGGGGGAGGATTGGGAAGACAATAGCAGGCATGCTGGGGATGCGGTGGGCTCTATGGCT
TCTGAGGCGGAAAGAACCAGCTGGGGCTCTAGGGGGTATCCCC
[124 nt withheld, positions 2214-2337]
C
[91 nt withheld, positions 2339-2429]
A
[49 nt withheld, positions 2431-2479]
CCTTTGACGTTGGAGTCCACGTTCTTT
[37 nt withheld, positions 2507-2543]
ACCCTATCTCGGTCTATTCTTTTGATTTATAAGGGATTTTGCCGATTTCGGCCTATTGGTTAAAAAATGA
GCTGATTTAACAAAAATTTAACGCGAATTAATTCTGTGGAATGTGTGTCAGTTAGGGTGTGGAAAGTCCC
CAGGCTCCCCAGCAGGCAGAAGTATGCAAAGCATGCATCTCAATTAGTCAGCAACCAGGTGTGGAAAGTC
CCCAGGCTCCCCAGCAGGCAGAAGTATGCAAAGCATGCATCTCAATTAGTCAGCAACCATAGTCCCGCCC
CTAACTCCGCCCATCCCGCCCCTAACTCCGCCCAGTTCCGCCCATTCTCCGCCCCATGGCTGACTAATTT
TTTTTATTTATGCAGAGGCCGAGGCCGCCTCTGCCTCTGAGCTATTCCAGAAGTAGTGAGGAGGCTTTTT
TGGAGGCCTAGGCTTTTGCAAAAAGCTCCCGGGAGCTTGTATATCCATTTTCGGATCTGATCAAGAGACA
GGATGAGGATCGTTTCGCATGATTGAACAAGATGGATTGCACGCAGGTTCTCCGGCCGCTTGGGTGGAGA
GGCTATTCGGCTATGACTGGGCACAACAGACAATCGGCTGCTCTGATGCCGCCGTGTTCCGGCTGTCAGC
GCAGGGGCGCCCGGTTCTTTTTGTCAAGACCGACCTGTCCGGTGCCCTGAATGAACTGCAGGACGAGGCA
GCGCGGCTATCGTGGCTGGCCACGACGGGCGTTCCTTGCGCAGCTGTGCTCGACGTTGTCACTGAAGCGG
GAAGGGACTGGCTGCTATTGGGCGAAGTGCCGGGGCAGGATCTCCTGTCATCTCACCTTGCTCCTGCCGA
GAAAGTATCCATCATGGCTGATGCAATGCGGCGGCTGCATACGCTTGATCCGGCTACCTGCCCATTCGAC
CACCAAGCGAAACATCGCATCGAGCGAGCACGTACTCGGATGGAAGCCGGTCTTGTCGATCAGGATGATC
TGGACGAAGAGCATCAGGGGCTCGCGCCAGCCGAACTGTTCGCCAGGCTCAAGGCGCGCATGCCCGACGG
CGAGGATCTCGTCGTGACCCATGGCGATGCCTGCTTGCCGAATATCATGGTGGAAAATGGCCGCTTTTCT
GGATTCATCGACTGTGGCCGGCTGGGTGTGGCGGACCGCTATCAGGACATAGCGTTGGCTACCCGTGATA
TTGCTGAAGAGCTTGGCGGCGAATGGGCTGACCGCTTCCTCGTGCTTTACGGTATCGCCGCTCCCGATTC
GCAGCGCATCGCCTTCTATCGCCTTCTTGACGAGTTCTTCTGAGCGGGACTCTGGGGTTCGAAATGACCG
ACCAAGCGACGCCCAACCTGCCATCACGAGATTTCGATTCCACCGCCGCCTTCTATGAAAGGTTGGGCTT
CGGAATCGTTTTCCGGGACGCCGGCTGGATGATCCTCCAGCGCGGGGATCTCATGCTGGAGTTCTTCGCC
CACCCCAACTTGTTTATTGCAGCTTATAATGGTTACAAATAAAGCAATAGCATCACAAATTTCACAAATA
AAGCATTTTTTTCACTGCATTCTAGTTGTGGTTTGTCCAAACTCATCAATGTATCTTATCATGTCTGTAT
ACCGTCGACCTCTAGCTAGAGCTTGGCGTAATCATGGTCATAGCTGTTTCCTGTGTGAAATTGTTATCCG
CTCACAATTCCACACAACATACGAGCCGGAAGCATAAAGTGTAAAGCCTGGGGTGCCTAATGAGTGAGCT
AACTCACATTAATTGCGTTGCGCTCACTGCCCGCTTTCCAGTCGGGAAACCTGTCGTGCCAGCTGCATTA
ATGAATCGGCCAACGCGCGGGGAGAGGCGGTTTGCGTATTGGGCGCTCTTCCGCTTCCTCGCTCACTGAC
TCGCTGCGCTCGGTCGTTCGGCTGCGGCGAGCGGTATCAGCTCACTCAAAGGCGGTAATACGGTTATCCA
CAGAATCAGGGGATAACGCAGGAAAGAACATGTGAGCAAAAGGCCAGCAAAAGGCCAGGAACCGTAAAAA
GGCCGCGTTGCTGGCGTTTTTCCATAGGCTCCGCCCCCCTGACGAGCATCACAAAAATCGACGCTCAAGT
CAGAGGTGGCGAAACCCGACAGGACTATAAAGATACCAGGCGTTTCCCCCTGGAAGCTCCCTCGTGCGCT
CTCCTGTTCCGACCCTGCCGCTTACCGGATACCTGTCCGCCTTTCTCCCTTCGGGAAGCGTGGCGCTTTC
TCATAGCTCACGCTGTAGGTATCTCAGTTCGGTGTAGGTCGTTCGCTCCAAGCTGGGCTGTGTGCACGAA
CCCCCCGTTCAGCCCGACCGCTGCGCCTTATCCGGTAACTATCGTCTTGAGTCCAACCCGGTAAGACACG
ACTTATCGCCACTGGCAGCAGCCACTGGTAACAGGATTAGCAGAGCGAGGTATGTAGGCGGTGCTACAGA
GTTCTTGAAGTGGTGGCCTAACTACGGCTACACTAGAAGAACAGTATTTGGTATCTGCGCTCTGCTGAAG
CCAGTTACCTTCGGAAAAAGAGTTGGTAGCTCTTGATCCGGCAAACAAACCACCGCTGGTAGCGGTGGTT
TTTTTGTTTGCAAGCAGCAGATTACGCGCAGAAAAAAAGGATCTCAAGAAGATCCTTTGATCTTTTCTAC
GGGGTCTGACGCTCAGTGGAACGAAAACTCACGTTAAGGGATTTTGGTCATGAGATTATCAAAAAGGATC
TTCACCTAGATCCTTTTAAATTAAAAATGAAGTTTTAAATCAATCTAAAGTATATATGAGTAAACTTGGT
CTGACAGTTACCAATGCTTAATCAGTGAGGCACCTATCTCAGCGATCTGTCTATTTCGTTCATCCATAGT
TGCCTGACTCCCCGTCGTGTAGATAACTACGATACGGGAGGGCTTACCATCTGGCCCCAGTGCTGCAATG
ATACCGCGAGACCCACGCTCACCGGCTCCAGATTTATCAGCAATAAACCAGCCAGCCGGAAGGGCCGAGC
GCAGAAGTGGTCCTGCAACTTTATCCGCCTCCATCCAGTCTATTAATTGTTGCCGGGAAGCTAGAGTAAG
TAGTTCGCCAGTTAATAGTTTGCGCAACGTTGTTGCCATTGCTACAGGCATCGTGGTGTCACGCTCGTCG
TTTGGTATGGCTTCATTCAGCTCCGGTTCCCAACGATCAAGGCGAGTTACATGATCCCCCATGTTGTGCA
AAAAAGCGGTTAGCTCCTTCGGTCCTCCGATCGTTGTCAGAAGTAAGTTGGCCGCAGTGTTATCACTCAT
GGTTATGGCAGCACTGCATAATTCTCTTACTGTCATGCCATCCGTAAGATGCTTTTCTGTGACTGGTGAG
TACTCAACCAAGTCATTCTGAGAATAGTGTATGCGGCGACCGAGTTGCTCTTGCCCGGCGTCAATACGGG
ATAATACCGCGCCACATAGCAGAACTTTAAAAGTGCTCATCATTGGAAAACGTTCTTCGGGGCGAAAACT
CTCAAGGATCTTACCGCTGTTGAGATCCAGTTCGATGTAACCCACTCGTGCACCCAACTGATCTTCAGCA
TCTTTTACTTTCACCAGCGTTTCTGGGTGAGCAAAAACAGGAAGGCAAAATGCCGCAAAAAAGGGAATAA
GGGCGACACGGAAATGTTGAATACTCATACTCTTCCTTTTTCAATATTATTGAAGCATTTATCAGGGTTA
TTGTCTCATGAGCGGATACATATTTGAATGTATTTAGAAAAATAAACAAATAGGGGTTCCGCGCACATTT
CCCCGAAAAGTGCCACCTGACGTC
Features (pLannotate 1.2.2; 23 found; start..end, strand, type, name):
     28..80      -  misc_feature   bom (fragment): basis of mobility region from pBR322
    235..614     +  enhancer       CMV enhancer: human cytomegalovirus immediate early enhancer
    615..818     +  promoter       CMV promoter: human cytomegalovirus (CMV) immediate early promoter
    814..847     +  LTR            5' LTR (truncated) (fragment): truncated 5' long terminal repeat (LTR) from HIV-1
    863..881     +  promoter       T7 promoter: promoter for bacteriophage T7 RNA polymerase
   1019..1217    +  CDS            MS2 (fragment): bacteriophage MS2 coat protein binds to a specific stem-loop structure in the viral RNA (Peabody, 1993)
   1223..1366    +  CDS            MS2 (fragment): bacteriophage MS2 coat protein binds to a specific stem-loop structure in the viral RNA (Peabody, 1993)
   1370..1720    +  CDS            CAPSD_BPMS2 (fragment): Experimental evidence at protein level: Swiss-Prot protein existence level 1. Acts as a translational repressor of viral replicase synthesis late in infection. This latter function is the result of capsid protein interaction with an RNA hairpin which contains the replicase ribosome-binding site. From Escherichia phage MS2 (Bacteriophage MS2).
   1793..1891    +  CDS            dhaA (fragment): DHAA_PSEPV - Experimental evidence at protein level: Swiss-Prot protein existence level 1. Catalyzes hydrolytic cleavage of carbon-halogen bonds in halogenated aliphatic compounds, leading to the formation of the corresponding primary alcohols, halide ions and protons. Has a broad substrate specificity, as it is able to dehalogenate mono- and di- chlorinated and brominated alkanes (up to at least C10), and the two isomers of 1,3-dichloropropene to 3-chloroallyl alcohol; the highest activity was found with 1,2-dibromoethane, while no activity was observed with the analog 1,2-dichloroethane. Fro
   1944..2168    +  polyA_signal   bGH poly(A) signal: bovine growth hormone polyadenylation signal
   2172..2193    +  promoter       SV40 promoter (fragment): SV40 enhancer and early promoter
   2214..2642    +  rep_origin     f1 ori (sequence partly withheld): f1 bacteriophage origin of replication; arrow indicates direction of (+) strand synthesis
   2656..2985    +  promoter       SV40 promoter: SV40 enhancer and early promoter
   3052..3843    +  CDS            neo: KKA2_KLEPN - Also known as kan, nptII. Experimental evidence at protein level: Swiss-Prot protein existence level 1. Resistance to kanamycin, neomycin, paromomycin, ribostamycin, butirosin and gentamicin B. From Klebsiella pneumoniae.
   3867..4025    +  CDS            ble (fragment): BLE_KLEPN - Experimental evidence at protein level: Swiss-Prot protein existence level 1. Binding protein with a strong affinity to the bleomycin family of antibiotics. Binds to CL990; an antimitotic-antibiotic compound. From Klebsiella pneumoniae.
   4020..4141    +  polyA_signal   SV40 poly(A) signal: SV40 polyadenylation signal
   4214..4230    -  protein_bind   lac operator: The lac repressor binds to the lac operator to inhibit transcription in E. coli. This inhibition can be relieved by adding lactose or isopropyl-β-D-thiogalactopyranoside (IPTG). lac repressor encoded by lacI
   4238..4268    -  promoter       lac promoter: promoter for the E. coli lac operon
   4283..4304    -  protein_bind   CAP binding site: CAP binding activates transcription in the presence of cAMP. E. coli catabolite activator protein
   4317..4409    -  CDS            lacI (fragment): lac repressor; lacI; The lac repressor binds to the lac operator to inhibit transcription in E. coli. This inhibition can be relieved by adding lactose or isopropyl-β-D-thiogalactopyranoside (IPTG).
   4592..5180    -  rep_origin     ori: high-copy-number ColE1/pMB1/pBR322/pUC origin of replication
   5351..6211    -  CDS            AmpR: β-lactamase; bla; confers resistance to ampicillin, carbenicillin, and related antibiotics
   6212..6316    -  promoter       AmpR promoter: bla
