[The description below was written by a language model from this plasmid's Addgene catalogue record and pLannotate feature annotations shown in this document.]
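Description:
pcDNA3.1(+)-tdMCP2-GyG-(GGS)X6-HaloTag C261 is a mammalian expression plasmid of about 6.3 kb built on the pcDNA3.1(+) backbone. It is maintained in E. coli at high copy through a ColE1/pUC-type origin and selected with ampicillin via the β-lactamase gene. An f1 origin is also present. For mammalian cells, the backbone carries a neomycin phosphotransferase cassette driven by the SV40 early promoter and terminated by an SV40 polyadenylation signal, which allows G418 selection of stable transfectants. Several small annotated fragments (bom, HIV-1 LTR, ble, lacI) appear to be short similarity hits in backbone sequence rather than functional elements.

The synthetic insert lies between the CMV immediate-early enhancer/promoter and the bovine growth hormone polyadenylation signal, with a T7 promoter just upstream of the coding region. The feature table shows consecutive stretches of bacteriophage MS2 coat protein sequence, consistent with the tandem-dimer MCP named in the construct. MCP binds a specific MS2 RNA stem-loop. Downstream is a short segment matching the haloalkane dehalogenase DhaA, the enzyme from which HaloTag is derived. Only about 100 nt of this segment is annotated, which fits a C-terminal HaloTag fragment ("C261") rather than the full tag. By name, the two parts are joined by a GyG element, which the record does not define, and a six-repeat GGS flexible linker.

The associated publication describes TagBiFC, a bimolecular complementation approach for long-term single-molecule tracking of protein–protein interactions in living cells. This plasmid therefore presumably supplies one half of a split HaloTag, fused to tdMCP, that regains ligand labelling only when brought together with a complementary fragment. The record itself states only mammalian expression of the fusion.
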