Addgene plasmid #171434: pcDNA3.1(+)-tdMCP2-GyG-(GGS)X6-HaloTag C261
Purpose: Expression of tdMCP2-GyG-(GGS)X6-HaloTag C261 in mammalian cells
Depositing lab: Yujie Sun. Depositing organization: Peking University. Publication: TagBiFC technique allows long-term single-molecule tracking of protein-protein interactions in living cells. Shao S, Zhang H, Zeng Y, Li Y, Sun C, Sun Y. Commun Biol. 2021 Mar 19;4(1):378. doi: 10.1038/s42003-021-01896-7. PubMed 33742089.
Backbone
  Vector backbone: pcDNA3.1(+)
  Vector type: Mammalian Expression
Growth in bacteria
  Bacterial resistance: Ampicillin, 100 μg/mL
  Growth temperature: 37°C
  Growth strain: DH5alpha
  Copy number: High Copy
Gene/Insert
  Gene/Insert name: tdMCP2-GyG-(GGS)X6-HaloTag C261
  Species: Synthetic
  Cloning method: Restriction Enzyme; 5′ cloning site Unknown (unknown if destroyed); 3′ cloning site Unknown (unknown if destroyed)
Terms and licenses: Academic/Nonprofit Terms; Industry Terms: Not Available to Industry
How to cite: pcDNA3.1(+)-tdMCP2-GyG-(GGS)X6-HaloTag C261 was a gift from Yujie Sun (Addgene plasmid # 171434 ; http://n2t.net/addgene:171434 ; RRID:Addgene_171434)
